Addgene plasmid #238185: pRCA905 - KLF4 Puro-T2A-BFP (pRCA847 backbone)
Purpose: Lentiviral vector for overexpression KLF4 ORF from a EF1a promoter
Depositing lab: Thomas Norman. Depositing organization: Memorial Sloan-Kettering Cancer Center. Publication: Comprehensive transcription factor perturbations recapitulate fibroblast transcriptional states. Southard KM, Ardy RC, Tang A, O'Sullivan DD, Metzner E, Guruvayurappan K, Norman TM. Nat Genet. 2025 Aug 6. doi: 10.1038/s41588-025-02284-1. PubMed 40770575.
Backbone
  Vector backbone: pRCA847
  Vector type: Lentiviral
  Selectable markers: Puromycin
Growth in bacteria
  Bacterial resistance: Ampicillin, 100 μg/mL
  Growth temperature: 30°C
  Growth strain: NEB Stable
  Copy number: Unknown
Gene/Insert
  Gene/Insert name: KLF4
  Species: H. sapiens (human), Synthetic
  Entrez Gene: KLF4 (a.k.a. EZF, GKLF)
  Tag / fusion protein: mTagBFP2 (N terminal on backbone)
  Cloning method: Restriction Enzyme; 5′ cloning site Unknown (unknown if destroyed)
Terms and licenses: Academic/Nonprofit Terms; Industry Terms: Not Available to Industry
Depositor comments: Please visit https://doi.org/10.1101/2024.07.31.606073 for bioRxiv preprint.
How to cite: pRCA905 - KLF4 Puro-T2A-BFP (pRCA847 backbone) was a gift from Thomas Norman (Addgene plasmid # 238185 ; http://n2t.net/addgene:238185 ; RRID:Addgene_238185)
