[The description below was written by a language model from this plasmid's Addgene catalogue record and pLannotate feature annotations shown in this document.]
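Description:
pRCA905 is a third-generation, self-inactivating lentiviral transfer vector built on the pRCA847 backbone for constitutive overexpression of the transcription factor KLF4 in mammalian cells. In bacteria it is maintained through a high-copy ColE1/pUC-type origin and selected with ampicillin via β-lactamase. An f1 origin and remnants of a lac/T7/T3 cloning region are also present. The viral genome is transcribed in packaging cells from an RSV promoter fused to a truncated HIV-1 5' LTR, followed by the Ψ packaging signal with a gag fragment and the Rev response element. It ends in a ΔU3 3' LTR that disables LTR promoter activity after integration, with an SV40 polyadenylation signal downstream.

Two expression units sit between the LTRs. An SV40 early promoter/origin region drives a puromycin N-acetyltransferase coding sequence followed by mTagBFP2. According to the construct name, the two are joined by a T2A peptide, which would let one transcript yield both drug resistance and a separate blue fluorescent marker, although T2A itself is not annotated in the feature table. The catalogue lists mTagBFP2 as an N-terminal tag on the backbone, but the feature layout shows it in this marker cassette rather than fused to KLF4. A central polypurine tract follows, and then the EF-1α promoter drives the KLF4 ORF, with a WPRE downstream to enhance transcript stability and expression. The automated annotation matched the ORF to mouse Klf4, whereas the record describes it as a human, synthetic sequence. A short U6 promoter fragment lies just after the ORF, and the record does not explain its role.

The vector serves to transduce cells with KLF4 and to select or sort them by puromycin resistance or BFP fluorescence. It was deposited with a study of transcription factor perturbations in fibroblasts.
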