Features (pLannotate 1.2.2; 32 found; start..end, strand, type, name):
      1..1179    +  promoter       EF-1α promoter: strong constitutive promoter for human elongation factor EF-1α
   1196..2632    +  CDS            Klf4: KLF4_MOUSE - Also known as Ezf, Gklf, Zie. Experimental evidence at protein level: Swiss-Prot protein existence level 1. Transcription factor; can act both as activator and as repressor. Binds the 5'-CACCC-3' core sequence. Binds to the promoter region of its own gene and can activate its own transcription. Regulates the expression of key transcription factors during embryonic development. Plays an important role in maintaining embryonic stem cells, and in preventing their differentiation. Required for establishing the barrier function of the skin and for postnatal maturation and maintenance o
   2648..2701    +  promoter       U6 promoter (fragment): RNA polymerase III promoter for human U6 snRNA
   2743..3331    +  misc_feature   WPRE: woodchuck hepatitis virus posttranscriptional regulatory element
   3382..3401    +  misc_feature   cPPT/CTS (fragment): central polypurine tract and central termination sequence of HIV-1
   3403..3636    +  LTR            3' LTR (ΔU3): self-inactivating 3' long terminal repeat (LTR) from HIV-1
   3714..3835    +  polyA_signal   SV40 poly(A) signal: SV40 polyadenylation signal
   3875..4010    +  rep_origin     SV40 ori: SV40 origin of replication
   4031..4049    -  promoter       T7 promoter: promoter for bacteriophage T7 RNA polymerase
   4057..4212    +  CDS            lacZα (fragment): LacZα fragment of β-galactosidase; lacZ fragment
   4217..4645    +  rep_origin     f1 ori (sequence partly withheld): f1 bacteriophage origin of replication; arrow indicates direction of (+) strand synthesis
   4698..4802    +  promoter       AmpR promoter: bla
   4803..5663    +  CDS            AmpR: β-lactamase; bla; confers resistance to ampicillin, carbenicillin, and related antibiotics
   5834..6422    +  rep_origin     ori: high-copy-number ColE1/pMB1/pBR322/pUC origin of replication
   6605..6697    +  CDS            lacI (fragment): lac repressor; lacI; The lac repressor binds to the lac operator to inhibit transcription in E. coli. This inhibition can be relieved by adding lactose or isopropyl-β-D-thiogalactopyranoside (IPTG).
   6710..6731    +  protein_bind   CAP binding site: CAP binding activates transcription in the presence of cAMP. E. coli catabolite activator protein
   6746..6776    +  promoter       lac promoter: promoter for the E. coli lac operon
   6784..6800    +  protein_bind   lac operator: The lac repressor binds to the lac operator to inhibit transcription in E. coli. This inhibition can be relieved by adding lactose or isopropyl-β-D-thiogalactopyranoside (IPTG). lac repressor encoded by lacI
   6845..6863    +  promoter       T3 promoter: promoter for bacteriophage T3 RNA polymerase
   6891..7117    +  promoter       RSV promoter: Rous sarcoma virus enhancer/promoter
   7118..7298    +  LTR            5' LTR (truncated): truncated 5' long terminal repeat (LTR) from HIV-1
   7345..7470    +  misc_feature   HIV-1 Ψ: packaging signal of human immunodeficiency virus type 1
   7454..7817    +  CDS            HIV-1 gag (fragment): gag protein from human immunodeficiency virus 1; gag
   7963..8196    +  misc_feature   RRE: The Rev response element (RRE) of HIV-1 allows for Rev-dependent mRNA export from the nucleus to the cytoplasm.
   8573..8599    +  CDS            Rev (fragment): human immunodeficiency virus 1 (HIV-1) Rev protein; rev; enhances nuclear export of unspliced and incompletely spliced viral mRNAs
   8606..8629    +  promoter       SV40 promoter (fragment): SV40 early promoter
   8630..8701    +  promoter       SV40 promoter (fragment): SV40 enhancer and early promoter
   8725..8860    +  rep_origin     SV40 ori: SV40 origin of replication
   8906..9502    +  CDS            PuroR (fragment): puromycin N-acetyltransferase; pac from Streptomyces; confers resistance to puromycin
   9572..10279   +  CDS            mTagBFP2: mTagBFP2 is a basic (constitutively fluorescent) blue fluorescent protein published in 2011, derived from Entacmaea quadricolor. It is reported to be a very rapidly-maturing monomer with very low acid sensitivity.
  10325..10442   +  misc_feature   cPPT/CTS: central polypurine tract and central termination sequence of HIV-1
  10507..10573   +  CDS            small t antigen (fragment): SV40 (simian virus 40) small t antigen
>Addgene plasmid #238185 | pRCA905 - KLF4 Puro-T2A-BFP (pRCA847 backbone) | addgene full sequence | sequence record 474461 | Addgene NGS Result
GGCTCCGGTGCCCGTCAGTGGGCAGAGCGCACATCGCCCACAGTCCCCGAGAAGTTGGGGGGAGGGGTCG
GCAATTGAACCGGTGCCTAGAGAAGGTGGCGCGGGGTAAACTGGGAAAGTGATGTCGTGTACTGGCTCCG
CCTTTTTCCCGAGGGTGGGGGAGAACCGTATATAAGTGCAGTAGTCGCCGTGAACGTTCTTTTTCGCAAC
GGGTTTGCCGCCAGAACACAGGTAAGTGCCGTGTGTGGTTCCCGCGGGCCTGGCCTCTTTACGGGTTATG
GCCCTTGCGTGCCTTGAATTACTTCCACCTGGCTGCAGTACGTGATTCTTGATCCCGAGCTTCGGGTTGG
AAGTGGGTGGGAGAGTTCGAGGCCTTGCGCTTAAGGAGCCCCTTCGCCTCGTGCTTGAGTTGAGGCCTGG
CCTGGGCGCTGGGGCCGCCGCGTGCGAATCTGGTGGCACCTTCGCGCCTGTCTCGCTGCTTTCGATAAGT
CTCTAGCCATTTAAAATTTTTGATGACCTGCTGCGACGCTTTTTTTCTGGCAAGATAGTCTTGTAAATGC
GGGCCAAGATCTGCACACTGGTATTTCGGTTTTTGGGGCCGCGGGCGGCGACGGGGCCCGTGCGTCCCAG
CGCACATGTTCGGCGAGGCGGGGCCTGCGAGCGCGGCCACCGAGAATCGGACGGGGGTAGTCTCAAGCTG
GCCGGCCTGCTCTGGTGCCTGGCCTCGCGCCGCCGTGTATCGCCCCGCCCTGGGCGGCAAGGCTGGCCCG
GTCGGCACCAGTTGCGTGAGCGGAAAGATGGCCGCTTCCCGGCCCTGCTGCAGGGAGCTCAAAATGGAGG
ACGCGGCGCTCGGGAGAGCGGGCGGGTGAGTCACCCACACAAAGGAAAAGGGCCTTTCCGTCCTCAGCCG
TCGCTTCATGTGACTCCACGGAGTACCGGGCGCCGTCCAGGCACCTCGATTAGTTCTCGAGCTTTTGGAG
TACGTCGTCTTTAGGTTGGGGGGAGGGGTTTTATGCGATGGAGTTTCCCCACACTGAGTGGGTGGAGACT
GAAGTTAGGCCAGCTTGGCACTTGATGTAATTCTCCTTGGAATTTGCCCTTTTTGAGTTTGGATCTTGGT
TCATTCTCAAGCCTCAGACAGTGGTTCAAAGTTTTTTTCTTCCATTTCAGGTGTCGTGAGGCTAGCACCG
CCACCATGAGGCAGCCACCTGGCGAGTCTGACATGGCTGTCAGCGACGCGCTGCTCCCATCTTTCTCCAC
GTTCGCGTCTGGCCCGGCGGGAAGGGAGAAGACACTGCGTCAAGCAGGTGCCCCGAATAACCGCTGGCGG
GAGGAGCTCTCCCACATGAAGCGACTTCCCCCAGTGCTTCCCGGCCGCCCCTATGACCTGGCGGCGGCGA
CCGTGGCCACAGACCTGGAGAGCGGCGGAGCCGGTGCGGCTTGCGGCGGTAGCAACCTGGCGCCCCTACC
TCGGAGAGAGACCGAGGAGTTCAACGATCTCCTGGACCTGGACTTTATTCTCTCCAATTCGCTGACCCAT
CCTCCGGAGTCAGTGGCCGCCACCGTGTCCTCGTCAGCGTCAGCCTCCTCTTCGTCGTCGCCGTCGAGCA
GCGGCCCTGCCAGCGCGCCCTCCACCTGCAGCTTCACCTATCCGATCCGGGCCGGGAACGACCCGGGCGT
GGCGCCGGGCGGCACGGGCGGAGGCCTCCTCTATGGCAGGGAGTCCGCTCCCCCTCCGACGGCTCCCTTC
AACCTGGCGGACATCAACGACGTGAGCCCCTCGGGCGGCTTCGTGGCCGAGCTCCTGCGGCCAGAATTGG
ACCCGGTGTACATTCCGCCGCAGCAGCCGCAGCCGCCAGGTGGCGGGCTGATGGGCAAGTTCGTGCTGAA
GGCGTCGCTGAGCGCCCCTGGCAGCGAGTACGGCAGCCCGTCGGTCATCAGCGTCAGCAAAGGCAGCCCT
GACGGCAGCCACCCGGTGGTGGTGGCGCCCTACAACGGCGGGCCGCCGCGCACGTGCCCCAAGATCAAGC
AGGAGGCGGTCTCTTCGTGCACCCACTTGGGCGCTGGACCCCCTCTCAGCAATGGCCACCGGCCGGCTGC
ACACGACTTCCCCCTGGGGCGGCAGCTCCCCAGCAGGACTACCCCGACCCTGGGTCTTGAGGAAGTGCTG
AGCAGCAGGGACTGTCACCCTGCCCTGCCGCTTCCTCCCGGCTTCCATCCCCACCCGGGGCCCAATTACC
CATCCTTCCTGCCCGATCAGATGCAGCCGCAAGTCCCGCCGCTCCATTACCAAGAGCTCATGCCACCCGG
TTCCTGCATGCCAGAGGAGCCCAAGCCAAAGAGGGGAAGACGATCGTGGCCCCGGAAAAGGACCGCCACC
CACACTTGTGATTACGCGGGCTGCGGCAAAACCTACACAAAGAGTTCCCATCTCAAGGCACACCTGCGAA
CCCACACAGGTGAGAAACCTTACCACTGTGACTGGGACGGCTGTGGATGGAAATTCGCCCGCTCAGATGA
ACTGACCAGGCACTACCGTAAACACACGGGGCACCGCCCGTTCCAGTGCCAAAAATGCGACCGAGCATTT
TCCAGGTCGGACCACCTCGCCTTACACATGAAGAGGCATTTTTAGTAATGAACTAGTCCGTAACTTGAAA
GTATTTCGATTTCTTGGCTTTATATATCTTGTGGAAAGGACGACCATTCCGCGTGAAGTGAACTCGGACG
CGTTAAGTCGACAATCAACCTCTGGATTACAAAATTTGTGAAAGATTGACTGGTATTCTTAACTATGTTG
CTCCTTTTACGCTATGTGGATACGCTGCTTTAATGCCTTTGTATCATGCTATTGCTTCCCGTATGGCTTT
CATTTTCTCCTCCTTGTATAAATCCTGGTTGCTGTCTCTTTATGAGGAGTTGTGGCCCGTTGTCAGGCAA
CGTGGCGTGGTGTGCACTGTGTTTGCTGACGCAACCCCCACTGGTTGGGGCATTGCCACCACCTGTCAGC
TCCTTTCCGGGACTTTCGCTTTCCCCCTCCCTATTGCCACGGCGGAACTCATCGCCGCCTGCCTTGCCCG
CTGCTGGACAGGGGCTCGGCTGTTGGGCACTGACAATTCCGTGGTGTTGTCGGGGAAATCATCGTCCTTT
CCTTGGCTGCTCGCCTGTGTTGCCACCTGGATTCTGCGCGGGACGTCCTTCTGCTACGTCCCTTCGGCCC
TCAATCCAGCGGACCTTCCTTCCCGCGGCCTGCTGCCGGCTCTGCGGCCTCTTCCGCGTCTTCGCCTTCG
CCCTCAGACGAGTCGGATCTCCCTTTGGGCCGCCTCCCCGCGTCGACTTTAAGACCAATGACTTACAAGG
CAGCTGTAGATCTTAGCCACTTTTTAAAAGAAAAGGGGGGACTGGAAGGGCTAATTCACTCCCAACGAAG
ACAAGATCTGCTTTTTGCTTGTACTGGGTCTCTCTGGTTAGACCAGATCTGAGCCTGGGAGCTCTCTGGC
TAACTAGGGAACCCACTGCTTAAGCCTCAATAAAGCTTGCCTTGAGTGCTTCAAGTAGTGTGTGCCCGTC
TGTTGTGTGACTCTGGTAACTAGAGATCCCTCAGACCCTTTTAGTCAGTGTGGAAAATCTCTAGCAGTAC
GTATAGTAGTTCATGTCATCTTATTATTCAGTATTTATAACTTGCAAAGAAATGAATATCAGAGAGTGAG
AGGAACTTGTTTATTGCAGCTTATAATGGTTACAAATAAAGCAATAGCATCACAAATTTCACAAATAAAG
CATTTTTTTCACTGCATTCTAGTTGTGGTTTGTCCAAACTCATCAATGTATCTTATCATGTCTGGCTCTA
GCTATCCCGCCCCTAACTCCGCCCATCCCGCCCCTAACTCCGCCCAGTTCCGCCCATTCTCCGCCCCATG
GCTGACTAATTTTTTTTATTTATGCAGAGGCCGAGGCCGCCTCGGCCTCTGAGCTATTCCAGAAGTAGTG
AGGAGGCTTTTTTGGAGGCCTAGGGACGTACCCAATTCGCCCTATAGTGAGTCGTATTACGCGCGCTCAC
TGGCCGTCGTTTTACAACGTCGTGACTGGGAAAACCCTGGCGTTACCCAACTTAATCGCCTTGCAGCACA
TCCCCCTTTCGCCAGCTGGCGTAATAGCGAAGAGGCCCGCACCGATCGCCCTTCCCAACAGTTGCGCAGC
CTGAATGGCGAATGGG
[124 nt withheld, positions 4217-4340]
C
[91 nt withheld, positions 4342-4432]
A
[49 nt withheld, positions 4434-4482]
CCTTTGACGTTGGAGTCCACGTTCTTT
[37 nt withheld, positions 4510-4546]
ACCCTATCTCGGTCTATTCTTTTGATTTATAAGGGATTTTGCCGATTTCGGCCTATTGGTTAAAAAATGA
GCTGATTTAACAAAAATTTAACGCGAATTTTAACAAAATATTAACGCTTACAATTTAGGTGGCACTTTTC
GGGGAAATGTGCGCGGAACCCCTATTTGTTTATTTTTCTAAATACATTCAAATATGTATCCGCTCATGAG
ACAATAACCCTGATAAATGCTTCAATAATATTGAAAAAGGAAGAGTATGAGTATTCAACATTTCCGTGTC
GCCCTTATTCCCTTTTTTGCGGCATTTTGCCTTCCTGTTTTTGCTCACCCAGAAACGCTGGTGAAAGTAA
AAGATGCTGAAGATCAGTTGGGTGCACGAGTGGGTTACATCGAACTGGATCTCAACAGCGGTAAGATCCT
TGAGAGTTTTCGCCCCGAAGAACGTTTTCCAATGATGAGCACTTTTAAAGTTCTGCTATGTGGCGCGGTA
TTATCCCGTATTGACGCCGGGCAAGAGCAACTCGGTCGCCGCATACACTATTCTCAGAATGACTTGGTTG
AGTACTCACCAGTCACAGAAAAGCATCTTACGGATGGCATGACAGTAAGAGAATTATGCAGTGCTGCCAT
AACCATGAGTGATAACACTGCGGCCAACTTACTTCTGACAACGATCGGAGGACCGAAGGAGCTAACCGCT
TTTTTGCACAACATGGGGGATCATGTAACTCGCCTTGATCGTTGGGAACCGGAGCTGAATGAAGCCATAC
CAAACGACGAGCGTGACACCACGATGCCTGTAGCAATGGCAACAACGTTGCGCAAACTATTAACTGGCGA
ACTACTTACTCTAGCTTCCCGGCAACAATTAATAGACTGGATGGAGGCGGATAAAGTTGCAGGACCACTT
CTGCGCTCGGCCCTTCCGGCTGGCTGGTTTATTGCTGATAAATCTGGAGCCGGTGAGCGTGGGTCTCGCG
GTATCATTGCAGCACTGGGGCCAGATGGTAAGCCCTCCCGTATCGTAGTTATCTACACGACGGGGAGTCA
GGCAACTATGGATGAACGAAATAGACAGATCGCTGAGATAGGTGCCTCACTGATTAAGCATTGGTAACTG
TCAGACCAAGTTTACTCATATATACTTTAGATTGATTTAAAACTTCATTTTTAATTTAAAAGGATCTAGG
TGAAGATCCTTTTTGATAATCTCATGACCAAAATCCCTTAACGTGAGTTTTCGTTCCACTGAGCGTCAGA
CCCCGTAGAAAAGATCAAAGGATCTTCTTGAGATCCTTTTTTTCTGCGCGTAATCTGCTGCTTGCAAACA
AAAAAACCACCGCTACCAGCGGTGGTTTGTTTGCCGGATCAAGAGCTACCAACTCTTTTTCCGAAGGTAA
CTGGCTTCAGCAGAGCGCAGATACCAAATACTGTTCTTCTAGTGTAGCCGTAGTTAGGCCACCACTTCAA
GAACTCTGTAGCACCGCCTACATACCTCGCTCTGCTAATCCTGTTACCAGTGGCTGCTGCCAGTGGCGAT
AAGTCGTGTCTTACCGGGTTGGACTCAAGACGATAGTTACCGGATAAGGCGCAGCGGTCGGGCTGAACGG
GGGGTTCGTGCACACAGCCCAGCTTGGAGCGAACGACCTACACCGAACTGAGATACCTACAGCGTGAGCT
ATGAGAAAGCGCCACGCTTCCCGAAGGGAGAAAGGCGGACAGGTATCCGGTAAGCGGCAGGGTCGGAACA
GGAGAGCGCACGAGGGAGCTTCCAGGGGGAAACGCCTGGTATCTTTATAGTCCTGTCGGGTTTCGCCACC
TCTGACTTGAGCGTCGATTTTTGTGATGCTCGTCAGGGGGGCGGAGCCTATGGAAAAACGCCAGCAACGC
GGCCTTTTTACGGTTCCTGGCCTTTTGCTGGCCTTTTGCTCACATGTTCTTTCCTGCGTTATCCCCTGAT
TCTGTGGATAACCGTATTACCGCCTTTGAGTGAGCTGATACCGCTCGCCGCAGCCGAACGACCGAGCGCA
GCGAGTCAGTGAGCGAGGAAGCGGAAGAGCGCCCAATACGCAAACCGCCTCTCCCCGCGCGTTGGCCGAT
TCATTAATGCAGCTGGCACGACAGGTTTCCCGACTGGAAAGCGGGCAGTGAGCGCAACGCAATTAATGTG
AGTTAGCTCACTCATTAGGCACCCCAGGCTTTACACTTTATGCTTCCGGCTCGTATGTTGTGTGGAATTG
TGAGCGGATAACAATTTCACACAGGAAACAGCTATGACCATGATTACGCCAAGCGCGCAATTAACCCTCA
CTAAAGGGAACAAAAGCTGGAGCTGCAAGCTTAATGTAGTCTTATGCAATACTCTTGTAGTCTTGCAACA
TGGTAACGATGAGTTAGCAACATGCCTTACAAGGAGAGAAAAAGCACCGTGCATGCCGATTGGTGGAAGT
AAGGTGGTACGATCGTGCCTTATTAGGAAGGCAACAGACGGGTCTGACATGGATTGGACGAACCACTGAA
TTGCCGCATTGCAGAGATATTGTATTTAAGTGCCTAGCTCGATACATAAACGGGTCTCTCTGGTTAGACC
AGATCTGAGCCTGGGAGCTCTCTGGCTAACTAGGGAACCCACTGCTTAAGCCTCAATAAAGCTTGCCTTG
AGTGCTTCAAGTAGTGTGTGCCCGTCTGTTGTGTGACTCTGGTAACTAGAGATCCCTCAGACCCTTTTAG
TCAGTGTGGAAAATCTCTAGCAGTGGCGCCCGAACAGGGACTTGAAAGCGAAAGGGAAACCAGAGGAGCT
CTCTCGACGCAGGACTCGGCTTGCTGAAGCGCGCACGGCAAGAGGCGAGGGGCGGCGACTGGTGAGTACG
CCAAAAATTTTGACTAGCGGAGGCTAGAAGGAGAGAGATGGGTGCGAGAGCGTCAGTATTAAGCGGGGGA
GAATTAGATCGCGATGGGAAAAAATTCGGTTAAGGCCAGGGGGAAAGAAAAAATATAAATTAAAACATAT
AGTATGGGCAAGCAGGGAGCTAGAACGATTCGCAGTTAATCCTGGCCTGTTAGAAACATCAGAAGGCTGT
AGACAAATACTGGGACAGCTACAACCATCCCTTCAGACAGGATCAGAAGAACTTAGATCATTATATAATA
CAGTAGCAACCCTCTATTGTGTGCATCAAAGGATAGAGATAAAAGACACCAAGGAAGCTTTAGACAAGAT
AGAGGAAGAGCAAAACAAAAGTAAGACCACCGCACAGCAAGCGGCCGCTGATCTTCAGACCTGGAGGAGG
AGATATGAGGGACAATTGGAGAAGTGAATTATATAAATATAAAGTAGTAAAAATTGAACCATTAGGAGTA
GCACCCACCAAGGCAAAGAGAAGAGTGGTGCAGAGAGAAAAAAGAGCAGTGGGAATAGGAGCTTTGTTCC
TTGGGTTCTTGGGAGCAGCAGGAAGCACTATGGGCGCAGCGTCAATGACGCTGACGGTACAGGCCAGACA
ATTATTGTCTGGTATAGTGCAGCAGCAGAACAATTTGCTGAGGGCTATTGAGGCGCAACAGCATCTGTTG
CAACTCACAGTCTGGGGCATCAAGCAGCTCCAGGCAAGAATCCTGGCTGTGGAAAGATACCTAAAGGATC
AACAGCTCCTGGGGATTTGGGGTTGCTCTGGAAAACTCATTTGCACCACTGCTGTGCCTTGGAATGCTAG
TTGGAGTAATAAATCTCTGGAACAGATTTGGAATCACACGACCTGGATGGAGTGGGACAGAGAAATTAAC
AATTACACAAGCTTAATACACTCCTTAATTGAAGAATCGCAAAACCAGCAAGAAAAGAATGAACAAGAAT
TATTGGAATTAGATAAATGGGCAAGTTTGTGGAATTGGTTTAACATAACAAATTGGCTGTGGTATATAAA
ATTATTCATAATGATAGTAGGAGGCTTGGTAGGTTTAAGAATAGTTTTTGCTGTACTTTCTATAGTGAAT
AGAGTTAGGCAGGGATATTCACCATTATCGTTTCAGACCCACCTCCCAACCCCGAGGGGACCCATGCATT
GCATCTCAATTAGTCAGCAACCAGGTGTGGAAAGTCCCCAGGCTCCCCAGCAGGCAGAAGTATGCAAAGC
ATGCGTCTCAATTAGTCAGCAACCATAGTCCCGCCCCTAACTCCGCCCATCCCGCCCCTAACTCCGCCCA
GTTCCGCCCATTCTCCGCCCCATGGCTGACTAATTTTTTTTATTTATGCAGAGGCCGAGGCCGCCTCGGC
CTCTGAGCTATTCCAGAAGTAGTGAGGAGGCTTTTTTGGAGGCCTAGGCTTTTGCAAAAAGCTTTCTAGA
GGTACCACCGGAGCTTACCATGACCGAGTACAAGCCCACGGTGCGCCTCGCCACCCGCGACGACGTCCCC
AGGGCCGTACGCACCCTCGCCGCCGCGTTCGCCGACTACCCCGCCACGCGCCACACCGTCGATCCGGACC
GCCACATCGAGCGGGTCACCGAGCTGCAAGAACTCTTCCTCACGCGCGTCGGGCTCGACATCGGCAAGGT
GTGGGTCGCGGACGACGGCGCCGCCGTGGCGGTCTGGACCACGCCGGAGAGCGTCGAAGCGGGGGCGGTG
TTCGCCGAGATCGGCCCGCGCATGGCCGAGTTGAGCGGTTCCCGGCTGGCCGCGCAGCAACAGATGGAAG
GCCTCCTGGCGCCGCACCGGCCCAAGGAGCCCGCGTGGTTCCTGGCCACCGTCGGCGTCTCGCCCGACCA
CCAGGGCAAGGGTCTGGGCAGCGCCGTCGTGCTCCCCGGAGTGGAGGCGGCCGAGCGCGCCGGGGTGCCC
GCCTTCCTGGAGACCTCCGCGCCCCGCAACCTCCCCTTCTACGAGCGGCTCGGCTTCACCGTCACCGCCG
ACGTCGAGGTGCCCGAAGGACCGCGCACCTGGTGCATGACCCGCAAGCCCGGTGCCAGTGGATCGGGAGC
TACTAACTTCAGCCTGCTGAAGCAGGCTGGAGACGTGGAGGAGAACCCTGGACCTGTGTCTAAGGGCGAA
GAGCTGATTAAGGAGAACATGCACATGAAGCTGTACATGGAGGGCACCGTGGACAACCATCACTTCAAGT
GCACATCCGAGGGCGAAGGCAAGCCCTACGAGGGCACCCAGACCATGAGAATCAAGGTGGTCGAGGGCGG
CCCTCTCCCCTTCGCCTTCGACATCCTGGCTACTAGCTTCCTCTACGGCAGCAAGACCTTCATCAACCAC
ACCCAGGGCATCCCCGACTTCTTCAAGCAGTCCTTCCCTGAGGGCTTCACATGGGAGAGAGTCACCACAT
ACGAAGACGGGGGCGTGCTGACCGCTACCCAGGACACCAGCCTCCAGGACGGCTGCCTCATCTACAACGT
CAAGATCAGAGGGGTGAACTTCACATCCAACGGCCCTGTGATGCAGAAGAAAACACTCGGCTGGGAGGCC
TTCACCGAGACGCTGTACCCCGCTGACGGCGGCCTGGAAGGCAGAAACGACATGGCCCTGAAGCTCGTGG
GCGGGAGCCATCTGATCGCAAACGCCAAGACCACATATAGATCCAAGAAACCCGCTAAGAACCTCAAGAT
GCCTGGCGTCTACTATGTGGACTACAGACTGGAAAGAATCAAGGAGGCCAACAACGAGACCTACGTCGAG
CAGCACGAGGTGGCAGTGGCCAGATACTGCGACCTCCCTAGCAAACTGGGGCACAAGCTTAATTGACGAA
TTCTAGATCTTGAGACAAATGGCAGTATTCATCCACAATTTTAAAAGAAAAGGGGGGATTGGGGGGTACA
GTGCAGGGGAAAGAATAGTAGACATAATAGCAACAGACATACAAACTAAAGAATTACAAAAACAAATTAC
AAAAATTCAAAATTTTCGGGTTTATTACAGGGACAGCAGAGATCCACTTTGGCGCCGGCTCGAGGCCTGC
AGGTGCAAAGATGGATAAAGTTTTAAACAGAGAGGAATCTTTGCAGCTAATGGACCTTCTAGGTCTTGAA
AGGAGTGGGAATT
